>Addgene plasmid #81568 | pDONR223_ERBB2IP_p.I979M | addgene full sequence | sequence record 166929 | Addgene NGS Result
GGCAGTTCCCTACTCTCGCGTTAACGCTAGCATGGATGTTTTCCCAGTCACGACGTTGTAAAACGACGGC
CAGTCTTAAGCTCGGGCCCCAAATAATGATTTTATTTTGACTGATAGTGACCTGTTCGTTGCAACAAATT
GATGAGCAATGCTTTTTTATAATGCCAACTTTGTACAAAAAAGTTGGCACCATGACTACAAAACGAAGTT
TGTTTGTGCGGTTGGTACCATGTCGCTGTCTACGAGGGGAAGAGGAGACTGTCACTACTCTTGATTATTC
TCATTGCAGCTTAGAACAAGTTCCGAAAGAGATTTTTACTTTTGAAAAAACCTTGGAGGAACTCTATTTA
GATGCTAATCAGATTGAAGAGCTTCCAAAGCAACTTTTTAACTGTCAGTCTTTACACAAACTGAGTTTGC
CAGACAATGATTTAACAACGTTACCAGCATCCATTGCAAACCTTATTAATCTCAGGGAACTGGATGTCAG
CAAGAATGGAATACAGGAGTTTCCAGAAAATATAAAAAATTGTAAAGTTTTGACAATTGTGGAGGCCAGT
GTAAACCCTATTTCCAAGCTCCCTGATGGATTTTCTCAGCTGTTAAACCTAACCCAGTTGTATCTGAATG
ATGCTTTTCTTGAGTTCTTGCCAGCAAATTTTGGCAGATTAACTAAACTCCAAATATTAGAGCTTAGAGA
AAACCAGTTAAAAATGTTGCCTAAAACTATGAATAGACTGACCCAGCTGGAAAGATTGGATTTGGGAAGT
AACGAATTCACGGAAGTGCCTGAAGTACTTGAGCAACTAAGTGGATTGAAAGAGTTTTGGATGGATGCTA
ATAGACTGACTTTTATTCCAGGGTTTATTGGTAGTTTGAAACAGCTCACATATTTGGATGTTTCTAAAAA
TAATATTGAAATGGTTGAAGAAGGAATTTCAACATGTGAAAACCTTCAAGACCTCCTATTATCAAGCAAT
TCACTTCAGCAGCTTCCTGAGCCTATTGGTTCGTTGAAGAATATAACAACGCTTAAAATAGATGAAAACC
AGTTAATGTATCTGCCAGACTCTATAGGAGGGTTAATATCAGTAGAAGAACTGGATTGTAGTTTCAATGA
AGTTGAAGCTTTGCCTTCATCTATTGGGCAGCTTACTAACTTAAGAACTTTTGCTGCTGATCATAATTAC
TTACAACAGTTGCCCCCAGAGATTGGAAGCTGGAAAAATATAACTGTGCTGTTTCTCCATTCCAATAAAC
TTGAGACACTTCCAGAGGAAATGGGTGATATGCAAAAATTAAAAGTCATTAATTTAAGTGATAATAGATT
AAAGAATTTACCCTTTAGCTTTACAAAGCTACAGCAATTGACAGCTATGTGGCTCTCAGATAATCAGTCC
AAACCCCTGATACCTCTTCAAAAAGAAACTGATTCAGAGACCCAGAAAATGGTGCTTACCAACTACATGT
TCCCTCAACAGCCAAGGACTGAGGATGTTATGTTTATATCAGATAATGAAAGTTTTAACCCTTCATTGTG
GGAGGAACAGAGGAAACAGCGGGCTCAAGTTGCATTTGAATGTGATGAAGACAAAGATGAAAGGGAGGCA
CCTCCCAGGGAGGGAAATTTAAAAAGATATCCAACACCATACCCAGATGAGCTTAAGAATATGGTCAAAA
CTGTTCAAACCATTGTACATAGATTAAAAGATGAAGAGACCAATGAAGACTCAGGAAGAGATTTGAAACC
ACATGAAGATCAACAAGATATAAATAAAGATGTGGGTGTGAAGACCTCGGAAAGTACTACTACAGTAAAA
AGCAAAGTTGGTGAAAGAGAAAAATATATGATAGGAAACTCTGTACAGAAGATCAGTGAACCTGAAGCTG
AGATTAGTCCTGGGAGTTTACCAGTGACTGCAAATATGAAAGCCTCTGAGAACTTGAAGCATATTGTTAA
CCATGATGATGTTTTTGAGGAATCTGAAGAACTTTCTTCTGATGAAGAGATGAAAATGGCGGAGATGCGA
CCACCATTAATTGAAACCTCTATTAACCAGCCAAAAGTCGTAGCACTTAGTAATAACAAAAAAGATGATA
CAAAGGAAACAGATTCTTTATCAGATGAAGTTACACACAATAGCAATCAGAATAACAGCAATTGTTCTTC
TCCATCTCGGATGTCTGATTCAGTTTCTCTTAATACTGATAGTAGTCAAGACACCTCACTCTGCTCTCCA
GTGAAACAAACTCATATTGATATTAATTCCAAAATCAGGCAAGAAGATGAAAATTTTAACAGCCTTTTAC
AAAATGGAGATATTTTAAACAGTTCAACAGAGGAAAAGTTCAAAGCTCATGATAAAAAAGATTTTAACTT
ACCTGAATATGATTTGAATGTTGAAGAGCGATTAGTTCTAATTGAGAAAAGTGTTGACTCAACAGCCACA
GCTGATGACACTCACAAATTAGATCATATCAATATGAATCTTAATAAACTTATAACTAATGATACATTCC
AACCAGAGATCATGGAAAGATCAAAAACACAGGATATTGTGCTTGGAACAAGCTTTTTAAGCATTAATTC
TAAAGAGGAAACTGAGCACTTGGAAAATGGAAACAAGTATCCTAATTTGGAATCCGTAAATAAGGTAAAT
GGACATTCTGAGGAAACTTCCCAGTCTCCTAATAGGACTGAACCACATGACAGTGATTGTTCTGTTGACT
TAGGTATTTCCAAAAGCACTGAAGATCTCTCCCCTCAGAAAAGTGGTCCAGTTGGATCTGTTGTGAAATC
TCATAGCATAACTAATATGGAGATTGGAGGGCTAAAAATCTATGATATTCTTAGTGATAATGGACCTCAG
CAGCCAAGTACAACCGTTAAAATCACATCTGCTGTTGATGGAAAAAATATAGTCAGGAGCAAGTCTGCCA
CACTGTTGTATGATCAACCATTGCAGGTATTTACTGGTTCTTCCTCATCTTCTGATTTAATATCAGGAAC
AAAGGCAATTTTCAAGTTTGATTCAAATCATAATCCCGAAGAGCCAAATATAATAAGAGGCCCCACAAGT
GGCCCACAATCTGCACCTCAAATATATGGTCCTCCACAGTATAATATGCAATACAGTAGCAGTGCTGCAG
TCAAAGACACTTTGTGGCACTCCAAACAAAATCCCCAAATAGACCATGCCAGTTTTCCTCCTCAGCTCCT
TCCTAGATCAGAGAGCACAGAAAATCAAAGTTATGCTAAACATTCTGCCAATATGAATTTCTCTAATCAT
AACAATGTTCGAGCTAATACTGCATACCATTTACATCAGAGACTTGGCCCAGCAAGACATGGGGAAATGT
GGGCCATCTCACCAAACGACCGACTTATTCCTGCAGTAACTCGAAGTACAATCCAGCGACAAAGTAGTGT
GTCCTCCACAGCCTCTGTAAATCTTGGTGATCCAGGCTCTACAAGGCGGGCTCAGATTCCTGAAGGAGAT
TATTTATCATACAGAGAGTTCCACTCAGCGGGAAGAACTCCTCCAATGATGCCAGGATCACAGAGACCCC
TTTCTGCACGAACATACAGCATAGATGGTCCAAATGCATCAAGACCTCAGAGTGCTCGACCCTCTATTAA
TGAAATACCAGAGAGAACTATGTCAGTTAGTGATTTCAATTATTCACGGACTAGTCCTTCAAAAAGACCA
AATGCAAGGGTTGGTTCTGAGCATTCTTTATTAGATCCTCCAGGAAAAAGTAAAGTTCCTCGTGACTGGA
GAGAACAAGTACTTCGACATATTGGAGCCAAAAAGTTAGAAAAGATGCCTTTGAGTAATGGACAGATGGG
CCAGCCTCTCAGGCCTCCGGCAAATTATAGTCAAATACATCACCCCCCTCAGGCATCTGTGGCAAGGCAT
CCCTCTAGAGAACAACTAATTGATTACTTGATGCTGAAAGTGGCCCACCAGCCTCCATATACACAGCCCC
ATTGTTCTCCTAGACAAGGCCATGAACTGGCAAAACAAGAGATTCGAGTGAGGGTTGAAAGGGATCCAGA
ACTTGGATTTAGCATATCAGGTGGTGTCGGGGGTAGAGGAAACCCATTCAGACCTGATGATGATGGTATA
TTTGTAACAAGGGTACAACCTGAAGGACCAGCATCAAAATTACTGCAGCCAGGTGATAAAATTATCCAGG
CTAATGGCTACAGTTTTATAAATATTGAACATGGACAAGCAGTGTCCTTGCTAAAAACTTTCCAGAATAC
AGTTGAACTCATCATTGTACGAGAAGTTTCCTCATGATTGCCAACTTTCTTGTACAAAGTTGGCATTATA
AGAAAGCATTGCTTATCAATTTGTTGCAACGAACAGGTCACTATCAGTCAAAATAAAATCATTATTTGCC
ATCCAGCTGATATCCCCTATAGTGAGTCGTATTACATGGTCATAGCTGTTTCCTGGCAGCTCTGGCCCGT
GTCTCAAAATCTCTGATGTTACATTGCACAAGATAAAAATATATCATCATGCCTCCTCTAGACCAGCCAG
GACAGAAATGCCTCGACTTCGCTGCTACCCAAGGTTGCCGGGTGACGCACACCGTGGAAACGGATGAAGG
CACGAACCCAGTGGACATAAGCCTGTTCGGTTCGTAAGCTGTAATGCAAGTAGCGTATGCGCTCACGCAA
CTGGTCCAGAACCTTGACCGAACGCAGCGGTGGTAACGGCGCAGTGGCGGTTTTCATGGCTTGTTATGAC
TGTTTTTTTGGGGTACAGTCTATGCCTCGGGCATCCAAGCAGCAAGCGCGTTACGCCGTGGGTCGATGTT
TGATGTTATGGAGCAGCAACGATGTTACGCAGCAGGGCAGTCGCCCTAAAACAAAGTTAAACATTATGAG
GGAAGCGGTGATCGCCGAAGTATCGACTCAACTATCAGAGGTAGTTGGCGTCATCGAGCGCCATCTCGAA
CCGACGTTGCTGGCCGTACATTTGTACGGCTCCGCAGTGGATGGCGGCCTGAAGCCACACAGTGATATTG
ATTTGCTGGTTACGGTGACCGTAAGGCTTGATGAAACAACGCGGCGAGCTTTGATCAACGACCTTTTGGA
AACTTCGGCTTCCCCTGGAGAGAGCGAGATTCTCCGCGCTGTAGAAGTCACCATTGTTGTGCACGACGAC
ATCATTCCGTGGCGTTATCCAGCTAAGCGCGAACTGCAATTTGGAGAATGGCAGCGCAATGACATTCTTG
CAGGTATCTTCGAGCCAGCCACGATCGACATTGATCTGGCTATCTTGCTGACAAAAGCAAGAGAACATAG
CGTTGCCTTGGTAGGTCCAGCGGCGGAGGAACTCTTTGATCCGGTTCCTGAACAGGATCTATTTGAGGCG
CTAAATGAAACCTTAACGCTATGGAACTCGCCGCCCGACTGGGCTGGCGATGAGCGAAATGTAGTGCTTA
CGTTGTCCCGCATTTGGTACAGCGCAGTAACCGGCAAAATCGCGCCGAAGGATGTCGCTGCCGACTGGGC
AATGGAGCGCCTGCCGGCCCAGTATCAGCCCGTCATACTTGAAGCTAGACAGGCTTATCTTGGACAAGAA
GAAGATCGCTTGGCCTCGCGCGCAGATCAGTTGGAAGAATTTGTCCACTACGTGAAAGGCGAGATCACCA
AGGTAGTCGGCAAATAACCCTCGAGCCACCCATGACCAAAATCCCTTAACGTGAGTTACGCGTCGTTCCA
CTGAGCGTCAGACCCCGTAGAAAAGATCAAAGGATCTTCTTGAGATCCTTTTTTTCTGCGCGTAATCTGC
TGCTTGCAAACAAAAAAACCACCGCTACCAGCGGTGGTTTGTTTGCCGGATCAAGAGCTACCAACTCTTT
TTCCGAAGGTAACTGGCTTCAGCAGAGCGCAGATACCAAATACTGTTCTTCTAGTGTAGCCGTAGTTAGG
CCACCACTTCAAGAACTCTGTAGCACCGCCTACATACCTCGCTCTGCTAATCCTGTTACCAGTGGCTGCT
GCCAGTGGCGATAAGTCGTGTCTTACCGGGTTGGACTCAAGACGATAGTTACCGGATAAGGCGCAGCGGT
CGGGCTGAACGGGGGGTTCGTGCACACAGCCCAGCTTGGAGCGAACGACCTACACCGAACTGAGATACCT
ACAGCGTGAGCTATGAGAAAGCGCCACGCTTCCCGAAGGGAGAAAGGCGGACAGGTATCCGGTAAGCGGC
AGGGTCGGAACAGGAGAGCGCACGAGGGAGCTTCCAGGGGGAAACGCCTGGTATCTTTATAGTCCTGTCG
GGTTTCGCCACCTCTGACTTGAGCGTCGATTTTTGTGATGCTCGTCAGGGGGGCGGAGCCTATGGAAAAA
CGCCAGCAACGCGGCCTTTTTACGGTTCCTGGCCTTTTGCTGGCCTTTTGCTCACATGTTCTTTCCTGCG
TTATCCCCTGATTCTGTGGATAACCGTATTACCGCCTTTGAGTGAGCTGATACCGCTCGCCGCAGCCGAA
CGACCGAGCGCAGCGAGTCAGTGAGCGAGGAAGCGGAAGAGCGCCCAATACGCAAACCGCCTCTCCCCGC
GCGTTGGCCGATTCATTAATGCAGCTGGCACGACAGGTTTCCCGACTGGAAAGCGGGCAGTGAGCGCAAC
GCAATTAATACGCGTACCGCTAGCCAGGAAGAGTTTGTAGAAACGCAAAAAGGCCATCCGTCAGGATGGC
CTTCTGCTTAGTTTGATGCCTGGCAGTTTATGGCGGGCGTCCTGCCCGCCACCCTCCGGGCCGTTGCTTC
ACAACGTTCAAATCCGCTCCCGGCGGATTTGTCCTACTCAGGAGAGCGTTCACCGACAAACAACAGATAA
AACGAAAGGCCCAGTCTTCCGACTGAGCCTTTCGTTTTATTTGATGCCT
Features (pLannotate 1.2.2; 12 found; start..end, strand, type, name):
     38..74      -  CDS            lacZα (fragment): LacZα fragment of β-galactosidase; lacZ fragment
     91..186     +  protein_bind   attL3: mutant version of attL; recombination site for the Gateway® LR reaction LR Clonase™
    192..4304    +  CDS            ERBIN: ERBIN_HUMAN - Also known as ERBB2IP From Homo sapiens (Human).
   4312..4407    -  protein_bind   attL3: mutant version of attL; recombination site for the Gateway® LR reaction LR Clonase™
   4426..4444    -  promoter       T7 promoter: promoter for bacteriophage T7 RNA polymerase
   4634..4657    +  promoter       Pc promoter (fragment): intI1 (promoter lies within the coding sequence); class 1 integron promoter
   4833..4889    +  CDS            GmR (fragment): gentamycin acetyltransferase; aacC1; confers resistance to gentamycin
   4896..5687    +  CDS            SmR: aminoglycoside adenylyltransferase (Murphy, 1985); aadA; confers resistance to spectinomycin and streptomycin
   5780..6368    +  rep_origin     ori: high-copy-number ColE1/pMB1/pBR322/pUC origin of replication
   6551..6643    +  CDS            lacI (fragment): lac repressor; lacI; The lac repressor binds to the lac operator to inhibit transcription in E. coli. This inhibition can be relieved by adding lactose or isopropyl-β-D-thiogalactopyranoside (IPTG).
   6698..6725    -  terminator     rrnB T2 terminator: transcription terminator T2 from the E. coli rrnB gene
   6857..6900    +  terminator     rrnB T1 terminator: Escherichia coli rrnB; transcription terminator T1 from the E. coli rrnB gene
