[The description below was written by a language model from this plasmid's Addgene catalogue record and pLannotate feature annotations shown in this document.]
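Description:
pDONR223_ERBB2IP_p.I979M is a Gateway entry clone built in the Invitrogen pDONR223 backbone and carrying the human ERBB2IP open reading frame (now named ERBIN, also known as LAP2). It is part of the Target Accelerator Plasmid Collection, a set of wild-type and variant ORFs assembled for systematic functional testing of rare cancer-associated alleles. The plasmid is propagated in E. coli at high copy from a ColE1/pUC-type origin. It is selected with spectinomycin through the aadA aminoglycoside adenylyltransferase gene (SmR), which lies downstream of a class 1 integron Pc promoter fragment. Short lacZα, lacI and gentamicin-resistance fragments and the rrnB T1/T2 terminators are backbone remnants with no role in the payload.

The ERBIN coding sequence of about 4.1 kb sits between two attL recombination sites in the 6.9 kb sequenced plasmid. The annotation software labels both as attL3, but they function as the flanking attL pair used in the LR Clonase reaction. The named allele is I979M, but the record lists five further substitutions relative to the reference transcript (T271P, D547G, E1205G, Q1226P and K1287R), so the clone is not a clean single-residue variant. The insert is in the "closed" configuration, with a stop codon directly after the ORF. It will therefore express native, C-terminally untagged protein and cannot be fused to a C-terminal tag in a destination vector.

No promoter drives the insert. A T7 promoter lies outside the downstream attL site and points back toward the insert, so the plasmid is not itself an expression construct. It serves as a sequence-verifiable shuttle for moving the variant ORF by LR recombination into destination vectors chosen by the user.
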