Addgene plasmid #81568: pDONR223_ERBB2IP_p.I979M
Purpose: Gateway Donor vector containing ERBB2IP , part of the Target Accelerator Plasmid Collection.
Depositing lab: Jesse Boehm & William Hahn & David Root. Depositing organization: Broad Institute. Publication: Systematic Functional Interrogation of Rare Cancer Variants Identifies Oncogenic Alleles. Kim E, Ilic N, Shrestha Y, Zou L, Kamburov A, Zhu C, Yang X, Lubonja R, Tran N, Nguyen C, Lawrence MS, Piccioni F, Bagul M, Doench JG, Chouinard CR, Wu X, Hogstrom L, Natoli T, Tamayo P, Horn H, Corsello SM, Lage K, Root DE, Subramanian A, Golub TR, Getz G, Boehm JS, Hahn WC. Cancer Discov. 2016 Jul;6(7):714-26. doi: 10.1158/2159-8290.CD-16-0160. Epub 2016 May 4. PubMed 27147599.
Backbone
  Vector backbone: pDONR223
  Backbone manufacturer: Invitrogen
  Backbone size w/o insert (bp): 2790
  Vector type: Gateway Entry vector
Growth in bacteria
  Bacterial resistance: Spectinomycin, 50 μg/mL
  Growth temperature: 37°C
  Growth strain: DH5alpha
  Copy number: High Copy
Gene/Insert
  Gene/Insert name: ERBB2IP
  Species: H. sapiens (human)
  Mutation: T271P; D547G; I979M; E1205G; Q1226P; K1287R
  GenBank ID: NM_018695.3
  Entrez Gene: ERBIN (a.k.a. ERBB2IP, HEL-S-78, LAP2)
  Promoter: None
  Cloning method: Gateway Cloning
  Sequencing primers: 5′ M13pUC-fwd; 3′ M13-Rev
Terms and licenses: Academic/Nonprofit Terms; Industry Terms: Not Available to Industry
Depositor comments: Closed state: stop codon immediately follows insert
How to cite: pDONR223_ERBB2IP_p.I979M was a gift from Jesse Boehm & William Hahn & David Root (Addgene plasmid # 81568 ; http://n2t.net/addgene:81568 ; RRID:Addgene_81568)
