>Addgene plasmid #81568 | pDONR223_ERBB2IP_p.I979M | depositor partial sequence | sequence record 154887 | Insert sequence
ATGACTACAAAACGAAGTTTGTTTGTGCGGTTGGTACCATGTCGCTGTCTACGAGGGGAAGAGGAGACTG
TCACTACTCTTGATTATTCTCATTGCAGCTTAGAACAAGTTCCGAAAGAGATTTTTACTTTTGAAAAAAC
CTTGGAGGAACTCTATTTAGATGCTAATCAGATTGAAGAGCTTCCAAAGCAACTTTTTAACTGTCAGTCT
TTACACAAACTGAGTTTGCCAGACAATGATTTAACAACGTTACCAGCATCCATTGCAAACCTTATTAATC
TCAGGGAACTGGATGTCAGCAAGAATGGAATACAGGAGTTTCCAGAAAATATAAAAAATTGTAAAGTTTT
GACAATTGTGGAGGCCAGTGTAAACCCTATTTCCAAGCTCCCTGATGGATTTTCTCAGCTGTTAAACCTA
ACCCAGTTGTATCTGAATGATGCTTTTCTTGAGTTCTTGCCAGCAAATTTTGGCAGATTAACTAAACTCC
AAATATTAGAGCTTAGAGAAAACCAGTTAAAAATGTTGCCTAAAACTATGAATAGACTGACCCAGCTGGA
AAGATTGGATTTGGGAAGTAACGAATTCACGGAAGTGCCTGAAGTACTTGAGCAACTAAGTGGATTGAAA
GAGTTTTGGATGGATGCTAATAGACTGACTTTTATTCCAGGGTTTATTGGTAGTTTGAAACAGCTCACAT
ATTTGGATGTTTCTAAAAATAATATTGAAATGGTTGAAGAAGGAATTTCAACATGTGAAAACCTTCAAGA
CCTCCTATTATCAAGCAATTCACTTCAGCAGCTTCCTGAGCCTATTGGTTCGTTGAAGAATATAACAACG
CTTAAAATAGATGAAAACCAGTTAATGTATCTGCCAGACTCTATAGGAGGGTTAATATCAGTAGAAGAAC
TGGATTGTAGTTTCAATGAAGTTGAAGCTTTGCCTTCATCTATTGGGCAGCTTACTAACTTAAGAACTTT
TGCTGCTGATCATAATTACTTACAACAGTTGCCCCCAGAGATTGGAAGCTGGAAAAATATAACTGTGCTG
TTTCTCCATTCCAATAAACTTGAGACACTTCCAGAGGAAATGGGTGATATGCAAAAATTAAAAGTCATTA
ATTTAAGTGATAATAGATTAAAGAATTTACCCTTTAGCTTTACAAAGCTACAGCAATTGACAGCTATGTG
GCTCTCAGATAATCAGTCCAAACCCCTGATACCTCTTCAAAAAGAAACTGATTCAGAGACCCAGAAAATG
GTGCTTACCAACTACATGTTCCCTCAACAGCCAAGGACTGAGGATGTTATGTTTATATCAGATAATGAAA
GTTTTAACCCTTCATTGTGGGAGGAACAGAGGAAACAGCGGGCTCAAGTTGCATTTGAATGTGATGAAGA
CAAAGATGAAAGGGAGGCACCTCCCAGGGAGGGAAATTTAAAAAGATATCCAACACCATACCCAGATGAG
CTTAAGAATATGGTCAAAACTGTTCAAACCATTGTACATAGATTAAAAGATGAAGAGACCAATGAAGACT
CAGGAAGAGATTTGAAACCACATGAAGATCAACAAGATATAAATAAAGATGTGGGTGTGAAGACCTCGGA
AAGTACTACTACAGTAAAAAGCAAAGTTGGTGAAAGAGAAAAATATATGATAGGAAACTCTGTACAGAAG
ATCAGTGAACCTGAAGCTGAGATTAGTCCTGGGAGTTTACCAGTGACTGCAAATATGAAAGCCTCTGAGA
ACTTGAAGCATATTGTTAACCATGATGATGTTTTTGAGGAATCTGAAGAACTTTCTTCTGATGAAGAGAT
GAAAATGGCGGAGATGCGACCACCATTAATTGAAACCTCTATTAACCAGCCAAAAGTCGTAGCACTTAGT
AATAACAAAAAAGATGATACAAAGGAAACAGATTCTTTATCAGATGAAGTTACACACAATAGCAATCAGA
ATAACAGCAATTGTTCTTCTCCATCTCGGATGTCTGATTCAGTTTCTCTTAATACTGATAGTAGTCAAGA
CACCTCACTCTGCTCTCCAGTGAAACAAACTCATATTGATATTAATTCCAAAATCAGGCAAGAAGATGAA
AATTTTAACAGCCTTTTACAAAATGGAGATATTTTAAACAGTTCAACAGAGGAAAAGTTCAAAGCTCATG
ATAAAAAAGATTTTAACTTACCTGAATATGATTTGAATGTTGAAGAGCGATTAGTTCTAATTGAGAAAAG
TGTTGACTCAACAGCCACAGCTGATGACACTCACAAATTAGATCATATCAATATGAATCTTAATAAACTT
ATAACTAATGATACATTCCAACCAGAGATCATGGAAAGATCAAAAACACAGGATATTGTGCTTGGAACAA
GCTTTTTAAGCATTAATTCTAAAGAGGAAACTGAGCACTTGGAAAATGGAAACAAGTATCCTAATTTGGA
ATCCGTAAATAAGGTAAATGGACATTCTGAGGAAACTTCCCAGTCTCCTAATAGGACTGAACCACATGAC
AGTGATTGTTCTGTTGACTTAGGTATTTCCAAAAGCACTGAAGATCTCTCCCCTCAGAAAAGTGGTCCAG
TTGGATCTGTTGTGAAATCTCATAGCATAACTAATATGGAGATTGGAGGGCTAAAAATCTATGATATTCT
TAGTGATAATGGACCTCAGCAGCCAAGTACAACCGTTAAAATCACATCTGCTGTTGATGGAAAAAATATA
GTCAGGAGCAAGTCTGCCACACTGTTGTATGATCAACCATTGCAGGTATTTACTGGTTCTTCCTCATCTT
CTGATTTAATATCAGGAACAAAGGCAATTTTCAAGTTTGATTCAAATCATAATCCCGAAGAGCCAAATAT
AATAAGAGGCCCCACAAGTGGCCCACAATCTGCACCTCAAATATATGGTCCTCCACAGTATAATATGCAA
TACAGTAGCAGTGCTGCAGTCAAAGACACTTTGTGGCACTCCAAACAAAATCCCCAAATAGACCATGCCA
GTTTTCCTCCTCAGCTCCTTCCTAGATCAGAGAGCACAGAAAATCAAAGTTATGCTAAACATTCTGCCAA
TATGAATTTCTCTAATCATAACAATGTTCGAGCTAATACTGCATACCATTTACATCAGAGACTTGGCCCA
GCAAGACATGGGGAAATGTGGGCCATCTCACCAAACGACCGACTTATTCCTGCAGTAACTCGAAGTACAA
TCCAGCGACAAAGTAGTGTGTCCTCCACAGCCTCTGTAAATCTTGGTGATCCAGGCTCTACAAGGCGGGC
TCAGATTCCTGAAGGAGATTATTTATCATACAGAGAGTTCCACTCAGCGGGAAGAACTCCTCCAATGATG
CCAGGATCACAGAGACCCCTTTCTGCACGAACATACAGCATAGATGGTCCAAATGCATCAAGACCTCAGA
GTGCTCGACCCTCTATTAATGAAATACCAGAGAGAACTATGTCAGTTAGTGATTTCAATTATTCACGGAC
TAGTCCTTCAAAAAGACCAAATGCAAGGGTTGGTTCTGAGCATTCTTTATTAGATCCTCCAGGAAAAAGT
AAAGTTCCTCGTGACTGGAGAGAACAAGTACTTCGACATATTGGAGCCAAAAAGTTAGAAAAGATGCCTT
TGAGTAATGGACAGATGGGCCAGCCTCTCAGGCCTCCGGCAAATTATAGTCAAATACATCACCCCCCTCA
GGCATCTGTGGCAAGGCATCCCTCTAGAGAACAACTAATTGATTACTTGATGCTGAAAGTGGCCCACCAG
CCTCCATATACACAGCCCCATTGTTCTCCTAGACAAGGCCATGAACTGGCAAAACAAGAGATTCGAGTGA
GGGTTGAAAGGGATCCAGAACTTGGATTTAGCATATCAGGTGGTGTCGGGGGTAGAGGAAACCCATTCAG
ACCTGATGATGATGGTATATTTGTAACAAGGGTACAACCTGAAGGACCAGCATCAAAATTACTGCAGCCA
GGTGATAAAATTATCCAGGCTAATGGCTACAGTTTTATAAATATTGAACATGGACAAGCAGTGTCCTTGC
TAAAAACTTTCCAGAATACAGTTGAACTCATCATTGTACGAGAAGTTTCCTCA
